>Addgene plasmid #179623 | HULAa45C8S | addgene full sequence | sequence record 352862 | Addgene NGS Result
AAGAAACCAATTGTCCATATTGCATCAGACATTGCCGTCACTGCGTCTTTTACTGGCTCTTCTCGCTAAC
CAAACCGGTAACCCCGCTTATTAAAAGCATTCTGTAACAAAGCGGGACCAAAGCCATGACAAAAACGCGT
AACAAAAGTGTCTATAATCACGGCAGAAAAGTCCACATTGATTATTTGCACGGCGTCACACTTTGCTATG
CCATAGCATTTTTATCCATAAGATTAGCGGATCCTACCTGACGCTTTTTATCGCAACTCTCTACTGTTTC
TCCATACCCGTTTTTTTGGGCTAGAAATAATTTTGTTTAACTTTAAGAAGGAGATATACATACCCATGGG
TCATCATCACCATCACCACGCCAAGAAAATCCGCACCATCGACGAACAAATCAATCGTCTTCGCATCTAC
AACGTCGTTGCCGGCGCCATTCACCTGGGCCAGGCGCTCGCATTCGGATACGCGCTGACACTCATCAGCA
CGCCCGTCTTGTTCCCAGTGACCGTTGACTACATGACTGGCCCTCCCGGAGTCCCACTCCCCACGGAACG
CGTCACACTCTTCGAAATCGATCTCGGCATCGGCGTTGTTGCCTTCTTGTTGATGTCAGCGTTTTTCCAC
TTCCTCATCTCGCTTCCCCGGGTGTTCACGCGCTACGCGAATGGCCTTCGGGCAAACCACAACTATTTCC
GTTGGACGGAATACTCGCTGAGCTCGTCGGTGATGATTTGGCTCATCGCCCAGCTAACGGGCAGCACTGA
CGTCGGTGCACTCTTCGGCATTTTCGCCGTCAACGCGTCGATGATTATGTTCGGCGCTTTGCAGGAGAAG
TACGAGAAGCCCGGCAACGGTAACTTCTTGCCCTTCGTTTTTGGTTCCATGACGGGAATCGTGCCCTGGA
TCATCATCCTGATTTACACACTTCAGCCCGGCTCAGAGTCCGCAGCTGAGGTTCCCGGGTTCGTCATCGG
CATCATCGTGTCGCTATTCCTGTTCTTCAACACCTTCGCCGTCAACCAGGTGCTTCAATACAAGCAAATC
GGCGGTTGGCGTGACTACGTTCGGGGTGAGCGCATGTACATCACACTGAGCCTTGTGGCGAAGAGCGCGC
TCGCATGGCAAGTGTTTTCCGGTGCACTCGTTCCGCTGTTTGTCGACTAAGTTTAAACGGTCTCCAGCTT
GGCTGTTTTGGCGGATGAGAGAAGATTTTCAGCCTGATACAGATTAAATCAGAACGCAGAAGCGGTCTGA
TAAAACAGAATTTGCCTGGCGGCAGTAGCGCGGTGGTCCCACCTGACCCCATGCCGAACTCAGAAGTGAA
ACGCCGTAGCGCCGATGGTAGTGTGGGGTCTCCCCATGCGAGAGTAGGGAACTGCCAGGCATCAAATAAA
ACGAAAGGCTCAGTCGAAAGACTGGGCCTTTCGTTTTATCTGTTGTTTGTCGGTGAACGCTCTCCTGAGT
AGGACAAATCCGCCGGGAGCGGATTTGAACGTTGCGAAGCAACGGCCCGGAGGGTGGCGGGCAGGACGCC
CGCCATAAACTGCCAGGCATCAAATTAAGCAGAAGGCCATCCTGACGGATGGCCTTTTTGCGTTTCTACA
AACTCTTTTGTTTATTTTTCTAAATACATTCAAATATGTATCCGCTCATGAGACAATAACCCTGATAAAT
GCTTCAATAATATTGAAAAAGGAAGAGTATGAGTATTCAACATTTCCGTGTCGCCCTTATTCCCTTTTTT
GCGGCATTTTGCCTTCCTGTTTTTGCTCACCCAGAAACGCTGGTGAAAGTAAAAGATGCTGAAGATCAGT
TGGGTGCACGAGTGGGTTACATCGAACTGGATCTCAACAGCGGTAAGATCCTTGAGAGTTTTCGCCCCGA
AGAACGTTTTCCAATGATGAGCACTTTTAAAGTTCTGCTATGTGGCGCGGTATTATCCCGTGTTGACGCC
GGGCAAGAGCAACTCGGTCGCCGCATACACTATTCTCAGAATGACTTGGTTGAGTACTCACCAGTCACAG
AAAAGCATCTTACGGATGGCATGACAGTAAGAGAATTATGCAGTGCTGCCATAACCATGAGTGATAACAC
TGCGGCCAACTTACTTCTGACAACGATCGGAGGACCGAAGGAGCTAACCGCTTTTTTGCACAACATGGGG
GATCATGTAACTCGCCTTGATCGTTGGGAACCGGAGCTGAATGAAGCCATACCAAACGACGAGCGTGACA
CCACGATGCCTGTAGCAATGGCAACAACGTTGCGCAAACTATTAACTGGCGAACTACTTACTCTAGCTTC
CCGGCAACAATTAATAGACTGGATGGAGGCGGATAAAGTTGCAGGACCACTTCTGCGCTCGGCCCTTCCG
GCTGGCTGGTTTATTGCTGATAAATCTGGAGCCGGTGAGCGTGGGTCTCGCGGTATCATTGCAGCACTGG
GGCCAGATGGTAAGCCCTCCCGTATCGTAGTTATCTACACGACGGGGAGTCAGGCAACTATGGATGAACG
AAATAGACAGATCGCTGAGATAGGTGCCTCACTGATTAAGCATTGGTAACTGTCAGACCAAGTTTACTCA
TATATACTTTAGATTGATTTAAAACTTCATTTTTAATTTAAAAGGATCTAGGTGAAGATCCTTTTTGATA
ATCTCATGACCAAAATCCCTTAACGTGAGTTTTCGTTCCACTGAGCGTCAGACCCCGTAGAAAAGATCAA
AGGATCTTCTTGAGATCCTTTTTTTCTGCGCGTAATCTGCTGCTTGCAAACAAAAAAACCACCGCTACCA
GCGGTGGTTTGTTTGCCGGATCAAGAGCTACCAACTCTTTTTCCGAAGGTAACTGGCTTCAGCAGAGCGC
AGATACCAAATACTGTCCTTCTAGTGTAGCCGTAGTTAGGCCACCACTTCAAGAACTCTGTAGCACCGCC
TACATACCTCGCTCTGCTAATCCTGTTACCAGTGGCTGCTGCCAGTGGCGATAAGTCGTGTCTTACCGGG
TTGGACTCAAGACGATAGTTACCGGATAAGGCGCAGCGGTCGGGCTGAACGGGGGGTTCGTGCACACAGC
CCAGCTTGGAGCGAACGACCTACACCGAACTGAGATACCTACAGCGTGAGCTATGAGAAAGCGCCACGCT
TCCCGAAGGGAGAAAGGCGGACAGGTATCCGGTAAGCGGCAGGGTCGGAACAGGAGAGCGCACGAGGGAG
CTTCCAGGGGGAAACGCCTGGTATCTTTATAGTCCTGTCGGGTTTCGCCACCTCTGACTTGAGCGTCGAT
TTTTGTGATGCTCGTCAGGGGGGCGGAGCCTATGGAAAAACGCCAGCAACGCGGCCTTTTTACGGTTCCT
GGCCTTTTGCTGGCCTTTTGCTCACATGTTCTTTCCTGCGTTATCCCCTGATTCTGTGGATAACCGTATT
ACCGCCTTTGAGTGAGCTGATACCGCTCGCCGCAGCCGAACGACCGAGCGCAGCGAGTCAGTGAGCGAGG
AAGCGGAAGAGCGCCTGATGCGGTATTTTCTCCTTACGCATCTGTGCGGTATTTCACACCGCATATGGTG
CACTCTCAGTACAATCTGCTCTGATGCCGCATAGTTAAGCCAGTATACACTCCGCTATCGCTACGTGACT
GGGTCATGGCTGCGCCCCGACACCCGCCAACACCCGCTGACGCGCCCTGACGGGCTTGTCTGCTCCCGGC
ATCCGCTTACAGACAAGCTGTGACCGTCTCCGGGAGCTGCATGTGTCAGAGGTTTTCACCGTCATCACCG
AAACGCGCGAGGCAGCAGATCAATTCGCGCGCGAAGGCGAAGCGGCATGCATAATGTGCCTGTCAAATGG
ACGAAGCAGGGATTCTGCAAACCCTATGCTACTCCGTCAAGCCGTCAATTGTCTGATTCGTTACCAATTA
TGACAACTTGACGGCTACATCATTCACTTTTTCTTCACAACCGGCACGGAACTCGCTCGGGCTGGCCCCG
GTGCATTTTTTAAATACCCGCGAGAAATAGAGTTGATCGTCAAAACCAACATTGCGACCGACGGTGGCGA
TAGGCATCCGGGTGGTGCTCAAAAGCAGCTTCGCCTGGCTGATACGTTGGTCCTCGCGCCAGCTTAAGAC
GCTAATCCCTAACTGCTGGCGGAAAAGATGTGACAGACGCGACGGCGACAAGCAAACATGCTGTGCGACG
CTGGCGATATCAAAATTGCTGTCTGCCAGGTGATCGCTGATGTACTGACAAGCCTCGCGTACCCGATTAT
CCATCGGTGGATGGAGCGACTCGTTAATCGCTTCCATGCGCCGCAGTAACAATTGCTCAAGCAGATTTAT
CGCCAGCAGCTCCGAATAGCGCCCTTCCCCTTGCCCGGCGTTAATGATTTGCCCAAACAGGTCGCTGAAA
TGCGGCTGGTGCGCTTCATCCGGGCGAAAGAACCCCGTATTGGCAAATATTGACGGCCAGTTAAGCCATT
CATGCCAGTAGGCGCGCGGACGAAAGTAAACCCACTGGTGATACCATTCGCGAGCCTCCGGATGACGACC
GTAGTGATGAATCTCTCCTGGCGGGAACAGCAAAATATCACCCGGTCGGCAAACAAATTCTCGTCCCTGA
TTTTTCACCACCCCCTGACCGCGAATGGTGAGATTGAGAATATAACCTTTCATTCCCAGCGGTCGGTCGA
TAAAAAAATCGAGATAACCGTTGGCCTCAATCGGCGTTAAACCCGCCACCAGATGGGCATTAAACGAGTA
TCCCGGCAGCAGGGGATCATTTTGCGCTTCAGCCATACTTTTCATACTCCCGCCATTCAGAG
Features (pLannotate 1.2.2; 11 found; start..end, strand, type, name):
      1..285     +  promoter       araBAD promoter: araBAD; promoter of the L-arabinose operon of E. coli; the araC regulatory gene is transcribed in the opposite direction (Guzman et al., 1995)
    312..334     +  RBS            RBS: efficient ribosome binding site from bacteriophage T7 gene 10 (Olins and Rangwala, 1989)
   1274..1389    +  ncRNA          5S rRNA: Accession: RF00001 - 5S ribosomal RNA
   1393..1479    +  terminator     rrnB T1 terminator: Escherichia coli rrnB; transcription terminator T1 from the E. coli rrnB gene
   1571..1598    +  terminator     rrnB T2 terminator: transcription terminator T2 from the E. coli rrnB gene
   1617..1708    +  promoter       AmpR promoter: bla
   1709..2569    +  CDS            AmpR: β-lactamase; bla; confers resistance to ampicillin, carbenicillin, and related antibiotics
   2740..3328    +  rep_origin     ori: high-copy-number ColE1/pMB1/pBR322/pUC origin of replication
   3514..3654    -  misc_feature   bom: basis of mobility region from pBR322
   3756..3796    -  CDS            rop (fragment): Rop protein, which maintains plasmids at low copy number; rop
   3918..4796    -  CDS            araC: L-arabinose regulatory protein; araC
