[The description below was written by a language model from this plasmid's Addgene catalogue record and pLannotate feature annotations shown in this document.]
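Description:
HULAa45C8S is a bacterial expression plasmid built on the Invitrogen pBAD backbone for arabinose-inducible production of a heliorhodopsin in E. coli. The insert, also called HULAa45C8S, is attributed to Actinobacteria and was cloned between NcoI and PmeI sites, both of which remain intact. According to the catalogue entry, it carries an N-terminal 6xHis tag on the insert, which would allow affinity purification or detection. The sequenced plasmid is 4,822 nt. The feature table does not annotate the heliorhodopsin coding sequence or the His tag, but an unannotated gap lies between the ribosome binding site and the terminator region, which is where the insert would be expected to sit.

Transcription is driven by the araBAD promoter, with translation initiated from the efficient phage T7 gene 10 ribosome binding site. The divergently oriented araC gene encodes the regulator that represses the promoter in the absence of L-arabinose and activates it when the sugar is present, giving tight, titratable control that is useful for membrane proteins such as rhodopsins. Downstream of the insert, a 5S rRNA segment and the rrnB T1 and T2 terminators stop transcription. Propagation relies on a ColE1/pBR322-type origin accompanied by the bom mobility region and only a fragment of rop. The annotation tool labels this origin family as high copy, whereas the depositor lists the plasmid as low copy. Selection is by ampicillin through the β-lactamase gene under its own promoter. The plasmid comes from a functional metagenomics study of heliorhodopsins in freshwater microbes and serves for heterologous expression of this protein in E. coli.
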