Addgene plasmid #179623: HULAa45C8S
Purpose: Expresses heliorhodopsin gene in E.coli cells
Depositing lab: Oded Beja. Depositing organization: Technion - Israel Institute of Technology. Publication: Diverse heliorhodopsins detected via functional metagenomics in freshwater Actinobacteria, Chloroflexi and Archaea. Chazan A, Rozenberg A, Mannen K, Nagata T, Tahan R, Yaish S, Larom S, Inoue K, Beja O, Pushkarev A. Environ Microbiol. 2022 Jan;24(1):110-121. doi: 10.1111/1462-2920.15890. Epub 2022 Jan 4. PubMed 34984789.
Backbone
  Vector backbone: pBAD
  Backbone manufacturer: Invitrogen
  Vector type: Bacterial Expression
Growth in bacteria
  Bacterial resistance: Ampicillin, 100 μg/mL
  Growth temperature: 37°C
  Growth strain: DH5alpha
  Copy number: Low Copy
Gene/Insert
  Gene/Insert name: HULAa45C8S
  Species: Actinobacteria
  Promoter: araBAD
  Tag / fusion protein: 6xHis (N terminal on insert)
  Cloning method: Restriction Enzyme; 5′ cloning site NcoI (not destroyed); 3′ cloning site PmeI (MssI) (not destroyed)
  Sequencing primers: 5′ pBAD-Fw 5-ATGCCATAGCATTTTTATCCA-3; 3′ pBAD-Rv 5-GATTTAATCTGTATCAGG-3
Terms and licenses: Academic/Nonprofit Terms; Industry Terms: Not Available to Industry
Depositor comments: Please visit https://doi.org/10.1101/2021.02.16.431466 for bioRxiv preprint.
How to cite: HULAa45C8S was a gift from Oded Beja (Addgene plasmid # 179623 ; http://n2t.net/addgene:179623 ; RRID:Addgene_179623)
